Addgene plasmid #187945: pSLPB2-SpdCas9-tagRFPt-P2A-tagBFP-PGK-Blasticidin
Purpose: dCas9 fused with tagRFPt, P2A site and tagBFP, expressed under EF1-alpha promoter in a piggyBac plasmid. Expresses Blasticidin resistance under PGK promoter.
Depositing lab: Edda Schulz. Publication: CasTuner is a degron and CRISPR/Cas-based toolkit for analog tuning of endogenous gene expression. Noviello G, Gjaltema RAF, Schulz EG. Nat Commun. 2023 Jun 3;14(1):3225. doi: 10.1038/s41467-023-38909-4. PubMed 37270532.
Backbone
  Vector backbone: pSLPB2
  Backbone size w/o insert (bp): 5702
  Total vector size (bp): 11406
  Vector type: Mammalian Expression, Synthetic Biology ; piggyBac
  Selectable markers: Blasticidin
Growth in bacteria
  Bacterial resistance: Ampicillin, 100 μg/mL
  Growth temperature: 37°C
  Growth strain: NEB Stable
  Copy number: High Copy
Gene/Insert
  Gene/Insert name: SpdCas9-tagRFPt-P2A-tagBFP (alt name: S. pyogenes Cas9 (D10A; N863A))
  Species: Synthetic; S. pyogenes
  Insert size (bp): 5724
  Tag / fusion protein: tagRFPt (C terminal on insert); P2A (C terminal on insert); tagBFP (C terminal on insert); NLS (N terminal on insert); NLS + HA-tag (C terminal on insert)
  Cloning method: Gibson Cloning
  Sequencing primers: 5′ TCTAGAGCTAGCGAATTCAGAGC; 3′ GGCACCTTCCAGGGTCAAG
Resource information
  A portion of this plasmid was derived from a plasmid made by: The piggyBac backbone was derived from a plasmid kindly donated by Luca Giorgetti.
Terms and licenses: Academic/Nonprofit Terms; Industry Terms: Not Available to Industry
Depositor comments: Please visit https://www.biorxiv.org/content/10.1101/2022.10.05.511019v1 for bioRxiv preprint.
How to cite: pSLPB2-SpdCas9-tagRFPt-P2A-tagBFP-PGK-Blasticidin was a gift from Edda Schulz (Addgene plasmid # 187945 ; http://n2t.net/addgene:187945 ; RRID:Addgene_187945)
