[The description below was written by a language model from this plasmid's Addgene catalogue record and pLannotate feature annotations shown in this document.]
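Description:
pSLPB2-SpdCas9-tagRFPt-P2A-tagBFP-PGK-Blasticidin is an 11.4 kb mammalian expression plasmid built on the pSLPB2 piggyBac backbone, intended for stable genomic integration of its cargo by piggyBac transposition. In bacteria it is maintained through a high-copy ColE1/pUC-type origin with ampicillin resistance (AmpR under its bla promoter). The backbone also carries an f1 origin and cloning-vector remnants: lacZα and lacI fragments, lac promoter/operator, and T7 and T3 promoters. The automated feature table does not annotate the piggyBac terminal repeats, so their positions cannot be read from the record, although the catalogue entry identifies the vector as piggyBac.

The main cassette is driven by an EF-1α core promoter followed by a truncated HTLV-1 5' LTR segment, a composite arrangement commonly used for strong constitutive expression. It encodes nuclease-dead S. pyogenes Cas9 (D10A; N863A) with an N-terminal NLS and a C-terminal NLS plus HA tag, fused to the red fluorescent protein TagRFP-T. A P2A self-cleaving peptide then separates TagBFP, and the transcript ends at a bGH polyadenylation signal. Red fluorescence therefore tracks the dCas9 fusion protein itself, while blue fluorescence is released as a separate protein and reports expression from the same transcript. The short 9xHis fragment called between Cas9 and TagRFP-T is not mentioned in the catalogue fields and may be an annotation artefact of the linker or tag region. Downstream, a mouse PGK promoter expresses blasticidin S deaminase followed by a WPRE, allowing selection of integrants. The plasmid belongs to the CasTuner toolkit for degron- and CRISPR/Cas-based analog tuning of endogenous gene expression. The record lists no effector or degron domain on this dCas9, and its specific role within the toolkit is not stated.
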