Features (pLannotate 1.2.2; 21 found; start..end, strand, type, name):
     48..4150    +  CDS            Cas9 (fragment): Cas9 (Csn1) endonuclease from the Streptococcus pyogenes Type II CRISPR/Cas system generates RNA-guided double strand breaks in DNA
   4172..4189    +  CDS            9xHis (fragment): 9xHis affinity tag
   4244..4972    +  CDS            TagRFP-T: TagRFP-T is a basic (constitutively fluorescent) red fluorescent protein published in 2008, derived from Entacmaea quadricolor. It has low acid sensitivity.
   5048..5746    +  CDS            TagBFP: TagBFP is a basic (constitutively fluorescent) blue fluorescent protein published in 2008, derived from Entacmaea quadricolor. It is reported to be a very rapidly-maturing monomer with very low acid sensitivity.
   5764..5988    +  polyA_signal   bGH poly(A) signal: bovine growth hormone polyadenylation signal
   5986..6406    +  promoter       PGK promoter (fragment): mouse phosphoglycerate kinase 1 promoter
   6414..6812    +  CDS            BSD: blasticidin S deaminase; Aspergillus terreus BSD; confers resistance to blasticidin
   6813..7401    +  misc_feature   WPRE: woodchuck hepatitis virus posttranscriptional regulatory element
   7676..7694    -  promoter       T3 promoter: promoter for bacteriophage T3 RNA polymerase
   7737..7759    -  protein_bind   lac operator (fragment): The lac repressor binds to the lac operator to inhibit transcription in E. coli. This inhibition can be relieved by adding lactose or isopropyl-β-D-thiogalactopyranoside (IPTG). lac repressor encoded by lacI
   7763..7793    -  promoter       lac promoter: promoter for the E. coli lac operon
   7808..7829    -  protein_bind   CAP binding site: CAP binding activates transcription in the presence of cAMP. E. coli catabolite activator protein
   7842..7934    -  CDS            lacI (fragment): lac repressor; lacI; The lac repressor binds to the lac operator to inhibit transcription in E. coli. This inhibition can be relieved by adding lactose or isopropyl-β-D-thiogalactopyranoside (IPTG).
   8117..8705    -  rep_origin     ori: high-copy-number ColE1/pMB1/pBR322/pUC origin of replication
   8876..9736    -  CDS            AmpR: β-lactamase; bla; confers resistance to ampicillin, carbenicillin, and related antibiotics
   9737..9841    -  promoter       AmpR promoter: bla
   9894..10322   -  rep_origin     f1 ori (sequence partly withheld): f1 bacteriophage origin of replication; arrow indicates direction of (+) strand synthesis
  10327..10482   -  CDS            lacZα (fragment): LacZα fragment of β-galactosidase; lacZ fragment
  10490..10508   +  promoter       T7 promoter: promoter for bacteriophage T7 RNA polymerase
  10880..11091   +  promoter       EF-1α core promoter: core promoter for human elongation factor EF-1α
  11104..11372   +  LTR            5' LTR (truncated): truncated 5' long terminal repeat (LTR) from human T-cell leukemia virus (HTLV) type 1
>Addgene plasmid #187945 | pSLPB2-SpdCas9-tagRFPt-P2A-tagBFP-PGK-Blasticidin | addgene full sequence | sequence record 373705 | Addgene NGS Result
AATTCAGAGCGGCCGCGCCGCCACCATGCCTAAGAAAAAGAGGAAGGTGGACAAGAAGTACAGCATCGGC
CTGGCCATCGGCACCAACTCTGTGGGCTGGGCCGTGATCACCGACGAGTACAAGGTGCCCAGCAAGAAAT
TCAAGGTGCTGGGCAACACCGACCGGCACAGCATCAAGAAGAACCTGATCGGCGCCCTGCTGTTCGACAG
CGGAGAAACAGCCGAGGCCACCCGGCTGAAGAGAACCGCCAGAAGAAGATACACCAGACGGAAGAACCGG
ATCTGCTATCTGCAAGAGATCTTCAGCAACGAGATGGCCAAGGTGGACGACAGCTTCTTCCACAGACTGG
AAGAGTCCTTCCTGGTGGAAGAGGATAAGAAGCACGAGCGGCACCCCATCTTCGGCAACATCGTGGACGA
GGTGGCCTACCACGAGAAGTACCCCACCATCTACCACCTGAGAAAGAAACTGGTGGACAGCACCGACAAG
GCCGACCTGCGGCTGATCTATCTGGCCCTGGCCCACATGATCAAGTTCCGGGGCCACTTCCTGATCGAGG
GCGACCTGAACCCCGACAACAGCGACGTGGACAAGCTGTTCATCCAGCTGGTGCAGACCTACAACCAGCT
GTTCGAGGAAAACCCCATCAACGCCAGCGGCGTGGACGCCAAGGCCATCCTGTCTGCCAGACTGAGCAAG
AGCAGACGGCTGGAAAATCTGATCGCCCAGCTGCCCGGCGAGAAGAAGAATGGCCTGTTCGGCAACCTGA
TTGCCCTGAGCCTGGGCCTGACCCCCAACTTCAAGAGCAACTTCGACCTGGCCGAGGATGCCAAACTGCA
GCTGAGCAAGGACACCTACGACGACGACCTGGACAACCTGCTGGCCCAGATCGGCGACCAGTACGCCGAC
CTGTTTCTGGCCGCCAAGAACCTGTCCGACGCCATCCTGCTGAGCGACATCCTGAGAGTGAACACCGAGA
TCACCAAGGCCCCCCTGAGCGCCTCTATGATCAAGAGATACGACGAGCACCACCAGGACCTGACCCTGCT
GAAAGCTCTCGTGCGGCAGCAGCTGCCTGAGAAGTACAAAGAGATTTTCTTCGACCAGAGCAAGAACGGC
TACGCCGGCTACATCGATGGCGGAGCCAGCCAGGAAGAGTTCTACAAGTTCATCAAGCCCATCCTGGAAA
AGATGGACGGCACCGAGGAACTGCTCGTGAAGCTGAACAGAGAGGACCTGCTGCGGAAGCAGCGGACCTT
CGACAACGGCAGCATCCCCCACCAGATCCACCTGGGAGAGCTGCACGCCATTCTGCGGCGGCAGGAAGAT
TTTTACCCATTCCTGAAGGACAACCGGGAAAAGATCGAGAAGATCCTGACCTTCCGCATCCCCTACTACG
TGGGCCCTCTGGCCAGGGGAAACAGCAGATTCGCCTGGATGACCAGAAAGAGCGAGGAAACCATCACCCC
CTGGAACTTCGAGGAAGTGGTGGACAAGGGCGCCAGCGCCCAGAGCTTCATCGAGCGGATGACCAACTTC
GATAAGAACCTGCCCAACGAGAAGGTGCTGCCCAAGCACAGCCTGCTGTACGAGTACTTCACCGTGTACA
ACGAGCTGACCAAAGTGAAATACGTGACCGAGGGAATGAGAAAGCCCGCCTTCCTGAGCGGCGAGCAGAA
AAAAGCCATCGTGGACCTGCTGTTCAAGACCAACCGGAAAGTGACCGTGAAGCAGCTGAAAGAGGACTAC
TTCAAGAAAATCGAGTGCTTCGACTCCGTGGAAATCTCCGGCGTGGAAGATCGGTTCAACGCCTCCCTGG
GCACATACCACGATCTGCTGAAAATTATCAAGGACAAGGACTTCCTGGACAATGAGGAAAACGAGGACAT
TCTGGAAGATATCGTGCTGACCCTGACACTGTTTGAGGACAGAGAGATGATCGAGGAACGGCTGAAAACC
TATGCCCACCTGTTCGACGACAAAGTGATGAAGCAGCTGAAGCGGCGGAGATACACCGGCTGGGGCAGGC
TGAGCCGGAAGCTGATCAACGGCATCCGGGACAAGCAGTCCGGCAAGACAATCCTGGATTTCCTGAAGTC
CGACGGCTTCGCCAACAGAAACTTCATGCAGCTGATCCACGACGACAGCCTGACCTTTAAAGAGGACATC
CAGAAAGCCCAGGTGTCCGGCCAGGGCGATAGCCTGCACGAGCACATTGCCAATCTGGCCGGCAGCCCCG
CCATTAAGAAGGGCATCCTGCAGACAGTGAAGGTGGTGGACGAGCTCGTGAAAGTGATGGGCCGGCACAA
GCCCGAGAACATCGTGATCGAAATGGCCAGAGAGAACCAGACCACCCAGAAGGGACAGAAGAACAGCCGC
GAGAGAATGAAGCGGATCGAAGAGGGCATCAAAGAGCTGGGCAGCCAGATCCTGAAAGAACACCCCGTGG
AAAACACCCAGCTGCAGAACGAGAAGCTGTACCTGTACTACCTGCAGAATGGGCGGGATATGTACGTGGA
CCAGGAACTGGACATCAACCGGCTGTCCGACTACGATGTGGACGCTATCGTGCCTCAGAGCTTTCTGAAG
GACGACTCCATCGATAACAAAGTGCTGACTCGGAGCGACAAGAACCGGGGCAAGAGCGACAACGTGCCCT
CCGAAGAGGTCGTGAAGAAGATGAAGAACTACTGGCGCCAGCTGCTGAATGCCAAGCTGATTACCCAGAG
GAAGTTCGACAATCTGACCAAGGCCGAGAGAGGCGGCCTGAGCGAACTGGATAAGGCCGGCTTCATCAAG
AGACAGCTGGTGGAAACCCGGCAGATCACAAAGCACGTGGCACAGATCCTGGACTCCCGGATGAACACTA
AGTACGACGAGAACGACAAACTGATCCGGGAAGTGAAAGTGATCACCCTGAAGTCCAAGCTGGTGTCCGA
TTTCCGGAAGGATTTCCAGTTTTACAAAGTGCGCGAGATCAACAACTACCACCACGCCCACGACGCCTAC
CTGAACGCCGTCGTGGGAACCGCCCTGATCAAAAAGTACCCTAAGCTGGAAAGCGAGTTCGTGTACGGCG
ACTACAAGGTGTACGACGTGCGGAAGATGATCGCCAAGAGCGAGCAGGAAATCGGCAAGGCTACCGCCAA
GTACTTCTTCTACAGCAACATCATGAACTTTTTCAAGACCGAGATTACCCTGGCCAACGGCGAGATCCGG
AAGCGGCCTCTGATCGAGACAAACGGCGAAACAGGCGAGATCGTGTGGGATAAGGGCCGGGACTTTGCCA
CCGTGCGGAAAGTGCTGTCTATGCCCCAAGTGAATATCGTGAAAAAGACCGAGGTGCAGACAGGCGGCTT
CAGCAAAGAGTCTATCCTGCCCAAGAGGAACAGCGACAAGCTGATCGCCAGAAAGAAGGACTGGGACCCT
AAGAAGTACGGCGGCTTCGACAGCCCCACCGTGGCCTATTCTGTGCTGGTGGTGGCCAAAGTGGAAAAGG
GCAAGTCCAAGAAACTGAAGAGTGTGAAAGAGCTGCTGGGGATCACCATCATGGAAAGAAGCAGCTTCGA
GAAGAATCCCATCGACTTTCTGGAAGCCAAGGGCTACAAAGAAGTGAAAAAGGACCTGATCATCAAGCTG
CCTAAGTACTCCCTGTTCGAGCTGGAAAACGGCCGGAAGAGAATGCTGGCCTCTGCCGGCGAACTGCAGA
AGGGAAACGAACTGGCCCTGCCCTCCAAATATGTGAACTTCCTGTACCTGGCCAGCCACTATGAGAAGCT
GAAGGGCTCCCCCGAGGATAATGAGCAGAAACAGCTGTTTGTGGAACAGCACAAACACTACCTGGACGAG
ATCATCGAGCAGATCAGCGAGTTCTCCAAGAGAGTGATCCTGGCCGACGCTAATCTGGACAAGGTGCTGA
GCGCCTACAACAAGCACAGAGACAAGCCTATCAGAGAGCAGGCCGAGAATATCATCCACCTGTTTACCCT
GACCAATCTGGGAGCCCCTGCCGCCTTCAAGTACTTTGACACCACCATCGACCGGAAGAGGTACACCAGC
ACCAAAGAGGTGCTGGACGCCACCCTGATCCACCAGAGCATCACCGGCCTGTACGAGACACGGATCGACC
TGTCTCAGCTGGGAGGCGACCCCAAGAAGAAGCGCAAGGTGCACCACCACCACCACCACGGAGGAGGTGG
AAGCGGAGGAGGAGGAAGCGGAGGAGGAGGTAGCTGGCGCGCCGTGTCTAAGGGCGAAGAGCTGATTAAG
GAGAACATGCACATGAAGCTGTACATGGAGGGCACCGTGAACAACCACCACTTCAAGTGCACATCCGAGG
GCGAAGGCAAGCCCTACGAGGGCACCCAGACCATGAGAATCAAGGTGGTCGAGGGCGGCCCTCTCCCCTT
CGCCTTCGACATCCTGGCTACCAGCTTCATGTACGGCAGCAGAACCTTCATCAACCACACCCAGGGCATC
CCCGACTTCTTTAAGCAGTCCTTCCCTGAGGGCTTCACATGGGAGAGAGTCACCACATACGAAGACGGGG
GCGTGCTGACCGCTACCCAGGACACCAGCCTCCAGGACGGCTGCCTCATCTACAACGTCAAGATCAGAGG
GGTGAACTTCCCATCCAACGGCCCTGTGATGCAGAAGAAAACACTCGGCTGGGAGGCCAACACCGAGATG
CTGTACCCCGCTGACGGCGGCCTGGAAGGCAGAACCGACATGGCCCTGAAGCTCGTGGGCGGGGGCCACC
TGATCTGCAACTTCAAGACCACATACAGATCCAAGAAACCCGCTAAGAACCTCAAGATGCCCGGCGTCTA
CTATGTGGACCACAGACTGGAAAGAATCAAGGAGGCCGACAAAGAGACCTACGTCGAGCAGCACGAGGTG
GCTGTGGCCAGATACTGCGACCTCCCTAGCAAACTGGGGCACAAACTTAATGGCATGGACGAGCTGTACA
AGTTAATTAACGGAAGCGGAGCTACTAACTTCAGCCTGCTGAAGCAGGCTGGAGACGTGGAGGAGAACCC
TGGACCTATGAGCGAGCTGATTAAGGAGAACATGCACATGAAGCTGTACATGGAGGGCACCGTGGACAAC
CATCACTTCAAGTGCACATCCGAGGGCGAAGGCAAGCCCTACGAGGGCACCCAGACCATGAGAATCAAGG
TGGTCGAGGGCGGCCCTCTCCCCTTCGCCTTCGACATCCTGGCTACTAGCTTCCTCTACGGCAGCAAGAC
CTTCATCAACCACACCCAGGGCATCCCCGACTTCTTCAAGCAGTCCTTCCCTGAGGGCTTCACATGGGAG
AGAGTCACCACATACGAAGACGGGGGCGTGCTGACCGCTACCCAGGACACCAGCCTCCAGGACGGCTGCC
TCATCTACAACGTCAAGATCAGAGGGGTGAACTTCACATCCAACGGCCCTGTGATGCAGAAGAAAACACT
CGGCTGGGAGGCCTTCACCGAGACGCTGTACCCCGCTGACGGCGGCCTGGAAGGCAGAAACGACATGGCC
CTGAAGCTCGTGGGCGGGAGCCATCTGATCGCAAACATCAAGACCACATATAGATCCAAGAAACCCGCTA
AGAACCTCAAGATGCCTGGCGTCTACTATGTGGACTACAGACTGGAAAGAATCAAGGAGGCCAACAACGA
GACCTACGTCGAGCAGCACGAGGTGGCAGTGGCCAGATACTGCGACCTCCCTAGCAAACTGGGGCACAAG
CTTAATTAGACGCGTATTAACGACTGTGCCTTCTAGTTGCCAGCCATCTGTTGTTTGCCCCTCCCCCGTG
CCTTCCTTGACCCTGGAAGGTGCCACTCCCACTGTCCTTTCCTAATAAAATGAGGAAATTGCATCGCATT
GTCTGAGTAGGTGTCATTCTATTCTGGGGGGTGGGGTGGGGCAGGACAGCAAGGGGGAGGATTGGGAAGA
CAATAGCAGGCATGCTGGGGATGCGGTGGGCTCTATGGCCTCTGGCCTCGCACACATTCCACATCCACCG
GTAGGCGCCAACCGGCTCCGTTCTTTGGTGGCCCCTTCGCGCCACCTTCTACTCCTCCCCTAGTCAGGAA
GTTCCCCCCCGCCCCGCAGCTCGCGTCGTGCAGGACGTGACAAATGGAAGTAGCACGTCTCACTAGTCTC
GTGCAGATGGACAGCACCGCTGAGCAATGGAAGCGGGTAGGCCTTTGGGGCAGCGGCCAATAGCAGCTTT
GCTCCTTCGCTTTCTGGGCTCAGAGGCTGGGAAGGGGTGGGTCCGGGGGCGGGCTCAGGGGCGGGCTCAG
GGGCGGGGCGGGCGCCCGAAGGTCCTCCGGAGGCCCGGCATTCTGCACGCTTCAAAAGCGCACGTCTGCC
GCGCTGTTCTCCTCTTCCTCATCTCCGGGCCTTTCGACCTGCAATGGCCAAGCCTTTGTCTCAAGAAGAA
TCCACCCTCATTGAAAGAGCAACGGCTACAATCAACAGCATCCCCATCTCTGAAGACTACAGCGTCGCCA
GCGCAGCTCTCTCTAGCGACGGCCGCATCTTCACTGGTGTCAATGTATATCATTTTACTGGGGGACCTTG
TGCAGAACTCGTGGTGCTGGGCACTGCTGCTGCTGCGGCAGCTGGCAACCTGACTTGTATCGTCGCGATC
GGAAATGAGAACAGGGGCATCTTGAGCCCCTGCGGACGGTGCCGACAGGTGCTTCTCGATCTGCATCCTG
GGATCAAAGCCATAGTGAAGGACAGTGATGGACAGCCGACGGCAGTTGGGATTCGTGAATTGCTGCCCTC
TGGTTATGTGTGGGAGGGCTAAAATCAACCTCTGGATTACAAAATTTGTGAAAGATTGACTGGTATTCTT
AACTATGTTGCTCCTTTTACGCTATGTGGATACGCTGCTTTAATGCCTTTGTATCATGCTATTGCTTCCC
GTATGGCTTTCATTTTCTCCTCCTTGTATAAATCCTGGTTGCTGTCTCTTTATGAGGAGTTGTGGCCCGT
TGTCAGGCAACGTGGCGTGGTGTGCACTGTGTTTGCTGACGCAACCCCCACTGGTTGGGGCATTGCCACC
ACCTGTCAGCTCCTTTCCGGGACTTTCGCTTTCCCCCTCCCTATTGCCACGGCGGAACTCATCGCCGCCT
GCCTTGCCCGCTGCTGGACAGGGGCTCGGCTGTTGGGCACTGACAATTCCGTGGTGTTGTCGGGGAAATC
ATCGTCCTTTCCTTGGCTGCTCGCCTGTGTTGCCACCTGGATTCTGCGCGGGACGTCCTTCTGCTACGTC
CCTTCGGCCCTCAATCCAGCGGACCTTCCTTCCCGCGGCCTGCTGCCGGCTCTGCGGCCTCTTCCGCGTC
TCCGCCTTCGCCCTCAGACGAGTCGGATCTCCCTTTGGGCCGCCTCCCCGCCGGTACCTAAAAGTTTTGT
TACTTTATAGAAGAAATTTTGAGTTTTTGTTTTTTTTTAATAAATAAATAAACATAAATAAATTGTTTGT
TGAATTTATTATTAGTATGTAAGTGTAAATATAATAAAACTTAATATCTATTCAAATTAATAAATAAACC
TCGATATACAGACCGATAAAACACATGCGTCAATTTTACGCATGATTATCTTTAACGTACGTCACAATAT
GATTATCTTTCTAGGGTTAATCTAGTATTAATCCAGCTTTTGTTCCCTTTAGTGAGGGTTAATTGCGCGC
TTGGCGTAATCATGGTCATAGCTGTTTCCTGTGTGAAATTGTTATCCGCTCACAATTCCACACAACATAC
GAGCCGGAAGCATAAAGTGTAAAGCCTGGGGTGCCTAATGAGTGAGCTAACTCACATTAATTGCGTTGCG
CTCACTGCCCGCTTTCCAGTCGGGAAACCTGTCGTGCCAGCTGCATTAATGAATCGGCCAACGCGCGGGG
AGAGGCGGTTTGCGTATTGGGCGCTCTTCCGCTTCCTCGCTCACTGACTCGCTGCGCTCGGTCGTTCGGC
TGCGGCGAGCGGTATCAGCTCACTCAAAGGCGGTAATACGGTTATCCACAGAATCAGGGGATAACGCAGG
AAAGAACATGTGAGCAAAAGGCCAGCAAAAGGCCAGGAACCGTAAAAAGGCCGCGTTGCTGGCGTTTTTC
CATAGGCTCCGCCCCCCTGACGAGCATCACAAAAATCGACGCTCAAGTCAGAGGTGGCGAAACCCGACAG
GACTATAAAGATACCAGGCGTTTCCCCCTGGAAGCTCCCTCGTGCGCTCTCCTGTTCCGACCCTGCCGCT
TACCGGATACCTGTCCGCCTTTCTCCCTTCGGGAAGCGTGGCGCTTTCTCATAGCTCACGCTGTAGGTAT
CTCAGTTCGGTGTAGGTCGTTCGCTCCAAGCTGGGCTGTGTGCACGAACCCCCCGTTCAGCCCGACCGCT
GCGCCTTATCCGGTAACTATCGTCTTGAGTCCAACCCGGTAAGACACGACTTATCGCCACTGGCAGCAGC
CACTGGTAACAGGATTAGCAGAGCGAGGTATGTAGGCGGTGCTACAGAGTTCTTGAAGTGGTGGCCTAAC
TACGGCTACACTAGAAGAACAGTATTTGGTATCTGCGCTCTGCTGAAGCCAGTTACCTTCGGAAAAAGAG
TTGGTAGCTCTTGATCCGGCAAACAAACCACCGCTGGTAGCGGTGGTTTTTTTGTTTGCAAGCAGCAGAT
TACGCGCAGAAAAAAAGGATCTCAAGAAGATCCTTTGATCTTTTCTACGGGGTCTGACGCTCAGTGGAAC
GAAAACTCACGTTAAGGGATTTTGGTCATGAGATTATCAAAAAGGATCTTCACCTAGATCCTTTTAAATT
AAAAATGAAGTTTTAAATCAATCTAAAGTATATATGAGTAAACTTGGTCTGACAGTTACCAATGCTTAAT
CAGTGAGGCACCTATCTCAGCGATCTGTCTATTTCGTTCATCCATAGTTGCCTGACTCCCCGTCGTGTAG
ATAACTACGATACGGGAGGGCTTACCATCTGGCCCCAGTGCTGCAATGATACCGCGAGACCCACGCTCAC
CGGCTCCAGATTTATCAGCAATAAACCAGCCAGCCGGAAGGGCCGAGCGCAGAAGTGGTCCTGCAACTTT
ATCCGCCTCCATCCAGTCTATTAATTGTTGCCGGGAAGCTAGAGTAAGTAGTTCGCCAGTTAATAGTTTG
CGCAACGTTGTTGCCATTGCTACAGGCATCGTGGTGTCACGCTCGTCGTTTGGTATGGCTTCATTCAGCT
CCGGTTCCCAACGATCAAGGCGAGTTACATGATCCCCCATGTTGTGCAAAAAAGCGGTTAGCTCCTTCGG
TCCTCCGATCGTTGTCAGAAGTAAGTTGGCCGCAGTGTTATCACTCATGGTTATGGCAGCACTGCATAAT
TCTCTTACTGTCATGCCATCCGTAAGATGCTTTTCTGTGACTGGTGAGTACTCAACCAAGTCATTCTGAG
AATAGTGTATGCGGCGACCGAGTTGCTCTTGCCCGGCGTCAATACGGGATAATACCGCGCCACATAGCAG
AACTTTAAAAGTGCTCATCATTGGAAAACGTTCTTCGGGGCGAAAACTCTCAAGGATCTTACCGCTGTTG
AGATCCAGTTCGATGTAACCCACTCGTGCACCCAACTGATCTTCAGCATCTTTTACTTTCACCAGCGTTT
CTGGGTGAGCAAAAACAGGAAGGCAAAATGCCGCAAAAAAGGGAATAAGGGCGACACGGAAATGTTGAAT
ACTCATACTCTTCCTTTTTCAATATTATTGAAGCATTTATCAGGGTTATTGTCTCATGAGCGGATACATA
TTTGAATGTATTTAGAAAAATAAACAAATAGGGGTTCCGCGCACATTTCCCCGAAAAGTGCCACCTAAAT
TGTAAGCGTTAATATTTTGTTAAAATTCGCGTTAAATTTTTGTTAAATCAGCTCATTTTTTAACCAATAG
GCCGAAATCGGCAAAATCCCTTATAAATCAAAAGAATAGACCGAGATAGGGT
[37 nt withheld, positions 9993-10029]
AAAGAACGTGGACTCCAACGTCAAAGG
[49 nt withheld, positions 10057-10105]
T
[91 nt withheld, positions 10107-10197]
G
[124 nt withheld, positions 10199-10322]
CCCATTCGCCATTCAGGCTGCGCAACTGTTGGGAAGGGCGATCGGTGCGGGCCTCTTCGCTATTACGCCA
GCTGGCGAAAGGGGGATGTGCTGCAAGGCGATTAAGTTGGGTAACGCCAGGGTTTTCCCAGTCACGACGT
TGTAAAACGACGGCCAGTGAGCGCGCGTAATACGACTCACTATAGGGCGAATTGGGGCTAACCCTAGAAA
GATAGTCTGCGTAAAATTGACGCATGCATTCTTGAAATATTGCTCTCTCTTTCTAAATAGCGCGAATCCG
TCGCTGTGCATTTAGGACATCTCAGTCGCCGCTTGGAGCTCCCGTGAGGCGTGCTTGTCAATGCGGTAAG
TGTCACTGATTTTGAACTATAACGACCGCGTGAGTCAAAATGACGCATGATTATCTTTTACGTGACTTTT
AAGATTTAACTCATACGATAATTATATTGTTATTTCATGTTCTACTTACGTGATAACTTATTATATATAT
ATTTTCTTGTTATAGATATCAACTAGAATACGCGTAAGGATCTGCGATCGCTCCGGTGCCCGTCAGTGGG
CAGAGCGCACATCGCCCACAGTCCCCGAGAAGTTGGGGGGAGGGGTCGGCAATTGAACGGGTGCCTAGAG
AAGGTGGCGCGGGGTAAACTGGGAAAGTGATGTCGTGTACTGGCTCCGCCTTTTTCCCGAGGGTGGGGGA
GAACCGTATATAAGTGCAGTAGTCGCCGTGAACGTTCTTTTTCGCAACGGGTTTGCCGCCAGAACACAGC
TGAAGCTTCGAGGGGCTCGCATCTCTCCTTCACGCGCCCGCCGCCCTACCTGAGGCCGCCATCCACGCCG
GTTGAGTCGCGTTCTGCCGCCTCCCGCCTGTGGTGCCTCCTGAACTGCGTCCGCCGTCTAGGTAAGTTTA
AAGCTCAGGTCGAGACCGGGCCTTTGTCCGGCGCTCCCTTGGAGCCTACCTAGACTCAGCCGGCTCTCCA
CGCTTTGCCTGACCCTGCTTGCTCAACTCTACGTCTTTGTTTCGTTTTCTGTTCTGCGCCGTTACAGATC
CAAGCTGTGACCGGCGCCTACTCTAGAGCTAGCG
